Addgene plasmid #211297: pBiT3.1-C_PEX7:1-323
Purpose: Mammalian expression of full-length human PEX7. C-terminal HiBiT tag.
Depositing lab: Cheryl Arrowsmith. Depositing organization: University of Toronto. Publication: A Target Class Ligandability Evaluation of WD40 Repeat-Containing Proteins. Ackloo S, Li F, Szewczyk M, Seitova A, Loppnau P, Zeng H, Xu J, Ahmad S, Arnautova YA, Baghaie AJ, Beldar S, Bolotokova A, Centrella PA, Chau I, Clark MA, Cuozzo JW, Dehghani-Tafti S, Disch JS, Dong A, Dumas A, Feng JA, Ghiabi P, Gibson E, Gilmer J, Goldman B, Green SR, Guie MA, Guilinger JP, Harms N, Herasymenko O, Houliston S, Hutchinson A, Kearnes S, Keefe AD, Kimani SW, Kramer T, Kutera M, Kwak HA, Lento C, Li Y, Liu J, Loup J, Machado RAC, Mulhern CJ, Perveen S, Righetto GL, Riley P, Shrestha S, Sigel EA, Silva M, Sintchak MD, Slakman BL, Taylor RD, Thompson J, Torng W, Underkoffler C, von Rechenberg M, Walsh RT, Watson I, Wilson DJ, Wolf E, Yadav M, Yazdi AK, Zhang J, Zhang Y, Santhakumar V, Edwards AM, Barsyte-Lovejoy D, Schapira M, Brown PJ, Halabelian L, Arrowsmith CH. J Med Chem. 2025 Jan 23;68(2):1092-1112. doi: 10.1021/acs.jmedchem.4c02010. Epub 2024 Nov 4. PubMed 39495097.
Backbone
  Vector backbone: pBiT3.1-C
  Backbone manufacturer: Promega
  Vector type: Mammalian Expression
  Selectable markers: Neomycin (select with G418)
Growth in bacteria
  Bacterial resistance: Kanamycin, 50 μg/mL
  Growth temperature: 37°C
  Growth strain: DH5alpha
  Copy number: High Copy
Gene/Insert
  Gene/Insert name: PEX7:M1-A323
  Species: H. sapiens (human)
  Insert size (bp): 969
  Mutation: wild type
  Entrez Gene: PEX7 (a.k.a. PBD9B, PTS2R, RCDP1, RD)
  Promoter: CMV
  Tag / fusion protein: GSSGGSSGVSGWRLFKKIS (C terminal on insert)
  Cloning method: Ligation Independent Cloning
  Sequencing primers: 5′ T7; 3′ TTGCTCAGCGGTGGCAGCAG
Resource information
  A portion of this plasmid was derived from a plasmid made by: Integrated DNA Technologies (Synthetic dsDNA)
Terms and licenses: Academic/Nonprofit Terms; Industry Terms: Not Available to Industry
Depositor comments: 5' Cloning Site: EcoR1 (not destroyed), 3' Cloning Site: Xho1 (not destroyed).
How to cite: pBiT3.1-C_PEX7:1-323 was a gift from Cheryl Arrowsmith (Addgene plasmid # 211297 ; http://n2t.net/addgene:211297 ; RRID:Addgene_211297)
