[The description below was written by a language model from this plasmid's Addgene catalogue record and pLannotate feature annotations shown in this document.]
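Description:
pBiT3.1-C_PEX7:1-323 is a mammalian expression plasmid built on Promega's pBiT3.1-C backbone, carrying the full-length wild-type human PEX7 coding sequence (residues M1 to A323, 969 bp). PEX7 is the WD40-repeat receptor that recognises PTS2-type peroxisomal targeting signals and is required for import of those proteins into peroxisomes. The insert was derived from synthetic double-stranded DNA and introduced by ligation-independent cloning between EcoRI and XhoI sites, both of which are retained. Transcription is driven by the CMV immediate-early enhancer and promoter, followed by a chimeric β-globin/immunoglobulin intron that promotes efficient mRNA processing, and terminates at an SV40 polyadenylation signal. A T7 promoter just upstream of the insert serves as a sequencing primer site. The open reading frame is fused at its C terminus, through a flexible glycine-serine linker, to the short HiBiT peptide. HiBiT complements the LgBiT fragment of NanoLuc luciferase to yield luminescence, allowing the tagged protein to be quantified. The annotation software did not label the tag itself, and the small "SET1" fragment it calls downstream of PEX7 is probably an incidental match.

The plasmid replicates at high copy in E. coli from a ColE1/pUC-type origin and is selected with kanamycin through the neo (nptII) gene, which the feature table shows behind the bacterial EM7 promoter and a nearby loxP site. The catalogue lists neomycin/G418 as the mammalian marker. However, the annotation also shows a blasticidin S deaminase cassette under the SV40 early promoter with a synthetic poly(A) signal, and no mammalian promoter is annotated for neo. The associated work assessed the ligandability of WD40-repeat proteins, which is consistent with use in cell-based luminescence assays of PEX7 abundance or ligand engagement, though the record does not state a specific assay.
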