Features (pLannotate 1.2.2; 17 found; start..end, strand, type, name):
     24..105     -  polyA_signal   SV40 poly(A) signal: SV40 polyadenylation signal
    128..211     -  CDS            large T antigen (fragment): large T antigen from SV40 (simian virus 40)
    276..641     +  enhancer       CMV enhancer: human cytomegalovirus immediate early enhancer
    643..842     +  promoter       CMV promoter: human cytomegalovirus (CMV) immediate early promoter
    981..1113    +  intron         chimeric intron: chimera between introns from human β-globin and immunoglobulin heavy chain genes
   1157..1175    +  promoter       T7 promoter: promoter for bacteriophage T7 RNA polymerase
   1243..2211    +  CDS            PEX7: PEX7_HUMAN - Also known as PTS2R. Experimental evidence at protein level: Swiss-Prot protein existence level 1. Binds to the N-terminal PTS2-type peroxisomal targeting signal and plays an essential role in peroxisomal protein import. From Homo sapiens (Human).
   2307..2334    +  CDS            SET1 (fragment): solubility-enhancement tag derived from T7 phage gene 10B
   2360..2481    -  polyA_signal   SV40 poly(A) signal: SV40 polyadenylation signal
   2504..2572    -  CDS            large T antigen (fragment): large T antigen from SV40 (simian virus 40)
   2596..2629    +  protein_bind   loxP: Cre-mediated recombination occurs in the 8-bp core sequence (GCATACAT). Cre recombinase
   2639..2686    +  promoter       EM7 promoter: synthetic bacterial promoter&nbsp
   2718..3509    +  CDS            neo: KKA2_KLEPN - Also known as kan, nptII. Experimental evidence at protein level: Swiss-Prot protein existence level 1. Resistance to kanamycin, neomycin, paromomycin, ribostamycin, butirosin and gentamicin B. From Klebsiella pneumoniae.
   3670..4258    -  rep_origin     ori: high-copy-number ColE1/pMB1/pBR322/pUC origin of replication
   4384..4432    -  polyA_signal   poly(A) signal: synthetic polyadenylation signal
   4456..4854    -  CDS            BSD: blasticidin S deaminase; Aspergillus terreus BSD; confers resistance to blasticidin
   4885..5242    -  promoter       SV40 promoter: SV40 enhancer and early promoter
>Addgene plasmid #211297 | pBiT3.1-C_PEX7:1-323 | addgene full sequence | sequence record 423445 | Addgene NGS Result
AAGACGCGTTAATTAAGACGTCGGCAGTGAAAAAAATGCTTTATTTGTGAAATTTGTGATGCTATTGCTT
TATTTGTAACCATTATAAGCTGCAATAAACAAGTTAACAACAACAATTGCATTCATTTTATGTTTCAGGT
TCAGGGGGAGGTGTGGGAGGTTTTTTAAAGCAAGTAAAACCTCTACAAATGTGGTATGGCTGATTATGAT
CCGCGGCCGCAATACGTCGACGTTATCAGCTGACTTCGTACGAGAGCCTAGGATTATGGCGCGCCACTAG
TTATTAATAGTAATCAATTACGGGGTCATTAGTTCATAGCCCATATATGGAGTTCCGCGTTACATAACTT
ACGGTAAATGGCCCGCCTGGCTGACCGCCCAACGACCCCCGCCCATTGACGTCAATAATGACGTATGTTC
CCATAGTAACGCCAATAGGGACTTTCCATTGACGTCAATGGGTGGAGTATTTACGGTAAACTGCCCACTT
GGCAGTACATCAAGTGTATCATATGCCAAGTCCGCCCCCTATTGACGTCAATGACGGTAAATGGCCCGCC
TGGCATTATGCCCAGTACATGACCTTACGGGACTTTCCTACTTGGCAGTACATCTACGTATTAGTCATCG
CTATTACCATGGTGATGCGGTTTTGGCAGTACACCAATGGGCGTGGATAGCGGTTTGACTCACGGGGATT
TCCAAGTCTCCACCCCATTGACGTCAATGGGAGTTTGTTTTGGCACCAAAATCAACGGGACTTTCCAAAA
TGTCGTAATAACCCCGCCCCGTTGACGCAAATGGGCGGTAGGCGTGTACGGTGGGAGGTCTATATAAGCA
GAGCTGGTTTAGTGAACCGTCAGATCACTAGAATCTTTATTGCGGTAGTTTATCACAGTTAAATTGCTAA
CGCAGTCAGTGCTTCTGACACAACAGTCTCGAACTTAAGCTGCAGAAGTTGGTCGTGAGGCACTGGGCAG
GTAAGTATCAAGGTTACAAGACAGGTTTAAGGAGACCAATAGAAACTGGGCTTGTCGAGACAGAGAAGAC
TCTTGCGTTTCTGATAGGCACCTATTGGTCTTACTGACATCCACTTTGCCTTTCTCTCCACAGGTGTCCA
CTCCCAGTTCAATTACAGCTCTTAAGGCTAGAGTATTAATACGACTCACTATAGGGGCGATCGCAACAAG
CTTCGGGAAGATCTGGAGCTAGCGGCGGGGGATCCGGTGGGAATTCGACACCATGTCTGCTGTTTGCGGA
GGGGCAGCACGAATGCTGCGCACTCCAGGCCGACATGGCTACGCGGCAGAATTTTCTCCTTATTTGCCGG
GCCGCCTCGCCTGCGCCACTGCACAGCATTATGGGATAGCTGGGTGTGGAACGCTCCTTATTCTGGATCC
TGATGAGGCTGGTTTGAGACTTTTTCGATCATTTGACTGGAATGACGGACTGTTCGATGTGACATGGTCC
GAGAATAATGAGCATGTGTTGATTACGTGCAGCGGAGACGGTAGTCTTCAATTGTGGGATACGGCGAAAG
CAGCTGGACCGCTTCAGGTCTACAAAGAGCATGCCCAAGAGGTGTACTCTGTCGACTGGAGCCAGACTAG
AGGGGAGCAGCTGGTCGTCTCCGGATCTTGGGACCAAACCGTGAAATTGTGGGATCCCACAGTCGGTAAA
AGTCTTTGCACATTCCGCGGTCATGAGTCAATCATCTATTCTACCATCTGGTCACCACATATTCCGGGCT
GCTTCGCATCAGCCTCCGGTGACCAAACGCTGCGGATTTGGGACGTGAAAGCAGCGGGTGTGCGAATAGT
GATACCTGCACATCAAGCGGAGATTCTTTCTTGCGACTGGTGCAAATACAACGAAAATCTCCTCGTGACT
GGCGCTGTTGATTGTTCTCTGAGAGGCTGGGACCTTCGCAATGTGCGGCAACCAGTTTTTGAACTTCTTG
GACACACGTATGCTATTAGGCGGGTAAAATTTTCTCCTTTTCATGCCAGCGTACTCGCCTCATGCTCCTA
TGACTTCACCGTTCGCTTTTGGAATTTCTCTAAGCCAGACTCATTGTTGGAAACGGTTGAACACCACACG
GAATTTACATGTGGGTTGGATTTCAGCCTGCAATCCCCTACACAAGTTGCCGACTGTTCCTGGGATGAGA
CCATCAAGATTTACGATCCAGCTTGTCTGACAATTCCGGCTGGCTCGAGCGGTGGGAGCTCCGGTGTGAG
CGGCTGGCGGCTGTTCAAGAAGATTAGCTAAGTTTAAACGGCCGCGACTCTAGACTGCAGGCATGCAAGC
TGATTTGGCTGCTGCCACCGCTGAGCAAGGCCGCTTCGAGCAGACATGATAAGATACATTGATGAGTTTG
GACAAACCACAACTAGAATGCAGTGAAAAAAATGCTTTATTTGTGAAATTTGTGATGCTATTGCTTTATT
TGTAACCATTATAAGCTGCAATAAACAAGTTAACAACAACAATTGCATTCATTTTATGTTTCAGGTTCAG
GGGGAGATGTGGGAGGTTTTTTTAAGCAAGTAAAACCTCTACAAATGTGGTAAAATCTTAATTAAGACTT
CTAATATAACTTCGTATAGCATACATTATACGAAGTTATGGTTCCACTGTTGACAATTAATCATCGGCAT
AGTATATCGGCATAGTATAATACGACAAGGTGAGGAACTAAACCCAGGAGGCAGATCATGATTGAACAAG
ATGGATTGCACGCAGGTTCTCCGGCCGCTTGGGTGGAGAGGCTATTCGGCTATGACTGGGCACAACAGAC
AATCGGCTGCTCTGATGCCGCCGTGTTCCGGCTGTCAGCGCAGGGGCGCCCGGTTCTTTTTGTCAAGACC
GACCTGTCCGGTGCCCTGAATGAACTGCAGGACGAGGCAGCGCGGCTATCGTGGCTGGCCACGACGGGCG
TTCCTTGCGCAGCTGTGCTCGACGTTGTCACTGAAGCGGGAAGGGACTGGCTGCTATTGGGCGAAGTGCC
GGGGCAGGATCTCCTGTCATCTCACCTTGCTCCTGCCGAGAAAGTATCCATCATGGCTGATGCAATGCGG
CGGCTGCATACGCTTGATCCGGCTACCTGCCCATTCGACCACCAAGCGAAACATCGCATCGAGCGAGCAC
GTACTCGGATGGAAGCCGGTCTTGTCGATCAGGATGATCTGGACGAAGAGCATCAGGGGCTCGCGCCAGC
CGAACTGTTCGCCAGGCTCAAGGCGCGCATGCCCGACGGCGAGGATCTCGTCGTGACCCATGGCGATGCC
TGCTTGCCGAATATCATGGTGGAAAATGGCCGCTTTTCTGGATTCATCGACTGTGGCCGGCTGGGTGTGG
CGGACCGCTATCAGGACATAGCGTTGGCTACCCGTGATATTGCTGAAGAGCTTGGCGGCGAATGGGCTGA
CCGCTTCCTCGTGCTTTACGGTATCGCCGCTCCCGATTCGCAGCGCATCGCCTTCTATCGCCTTCTTGAC
GAGTTCTTCTGATTCGAAATGACCGACCAAGCGACGCCCAACCGGTATCAGCTCACTCAAAGGCGGTAAT
ACGGTTATCCACAGAATCAGGGGATAACGCAGGAAAGAACATGTGAGCAAAAGGCCAGCAAAAGGCCAGG
AACCGTAAAAAGGCCGCGTTGCTGGCGTTTTTCCATAGGCTCCGCCCCCCTGACGAGCATCACAAAAATC
GACGCTCAAGTCAGAGGTGGCGAAACCCGACAGGACTATAAAGATACCAGGCGTTTCCCCCTGGAAGCTC
CCTCGTGCGCTCTCCTGTTCCGACCCTGCCGCTTACCGGATACCTGTCCGCCTTTCTCCCTTCGGGAAGC
GTGGCGCTTTCTCATAGCTCACGCTGTAGGTATCTCAGTTCGGTGTAGGTCGTTCGCTCCAAGCTGGGCT
GTGTGCACGAACCCCCCGTTCAGCCCGACCGCTGCGCCTTATCCGGTAACTATCGTCTTGAGTCCAACCC
GGTAAGACACGACTTATCGCCACTGGCAGCAGCCACTGGTAACAGGATTAGCAGAGCGAGGTATGTAGGC
GGTGCTACAGAGTTCTTGAAGTGGTGGCCTAACTACGGCTACACTAGAAGGACAGTATTTGGTATCTGCG
CTCTGCTGAAGCCAGTTACCTTCGGAAAAAGAGTTGGTAGCTCTTGATCCGGCAAACAAACCACCGCTGG
TAGCGGTGGTTTTTTTGTTTGCAAGCAGCAGATTACGCGCAGAAAAAAAGGATTTCAAGAAGATCCTTTG
ATCTTTTCTACGGGGTCTGACGCTCAGTGGAACGAAAACTCACGTTAAGGGATTTTGGTCATGAGATTAT
CAAAAAGGATCTTCACCTAGATCCTTTTATAGTCCGGAATCGTCACACAAAAAACCAACACACAGATGTA
ATGAAAATAAAGATATTTTATTGCGGCCATCGTGATGGCTAGAGTTTAGCCCTCCCACACATAACCAGAG
GGCAGCAATTCACGAATCCCAACTGCCGTCGGCTGTCCATCACTGTCCTTCACTATGGCTTTGATCCCAG
GATGCAGATCGAGAAGCACCTGTCGGCACCGTCCGCAGGGGCTCAAGATGCCCCTGTTCTCATTTCCGAT
CGCGACGATACAAGTCAGGTTGCCAGCTGCCGCAGCAGCAGCAGTGCCCAGCACCACGAGTTCTGCACAA
GGTCCCCCAGTAAAATGATATACATTGACACCAGTGAAGATGCGGCCGTCGCTAGAGAGAGCTGCGCTGG
CGACGCTGTAGTCTTCAGAGATGGGGATGCTGTTGATTGTAGCCGTTGCTCTTTCAATGAGGGTGGATTC
TTCTTGAGACAAAGGCTTGGCCATGGTGGCGCTAGTGTCAGAAGAATCGAGCTTTTTGCAAAAGCCTAGG
CCTCCAAAAAAGCCTCCTCACTACTTCTGGAATAGCTCAGAGGCCGAGGCGGCCTCGGCCTCTGCATAAA
TAAAAAAAATTAGTCAGCCATGGGGCGGAGAATGGGCGGAACTGGGCGGAGTTAGGGGCGGGATGGGCGG
AGTTAGGGGCGGGACTATGGTTGCTGACTAATTGAGATGCATGCTTTGCATACTTCTGCCTGCTGGGGAG
CCTGGGGACTTTCCACACCTGGTTGCTGACTAATTGAGATGCATGCTTTGCATACTTCTGCCTGCTGGGG
AGCCTGGGGACTTTCCACACCCTAACTGACACACATTCCACAGCTGGTTCTTTCCGCCTCAGAAGGTACC
TAACCAAGTTCCTCTTTCAGAGGTTATTTCAGGCCATGGTGCTGCGC
