>Addgene plasmid #211297 | pBiT3.1-C_PEX7:1-323 | depositor partial sequence | sequence record 412072 | Insert sequence
ATGTCTGCTGTTTGCGGAGGGGCAGCACGAATGCTGCGCACTCCAGGCCGACATGGCTACGCGGCAGAAT
TTTCTCCTTATTTGCCGGGCCGCCTCGCCTGCGCCACTGCACAGCATTATGGGATAGCTGGGTGTGGAAC
GCTCCTTATTCTGGATCCTGATGAGGCTGGTTTGAGACTTTTTCGATCATTTGACTGGAATGACGGACTG
TTCGATGTGACATGGTCCGAGAATAATGAGCATGTGTTGATTACGTGCAGCGGAGACGGTAGTCTTCAAT
TGTGGGATACGGCGAAAGCAGCTGGACCGCTTCAGGTCTACAAAGAGCATGCCCAAGAGGTGTACTCTGT
CGACTGGAGCCAGACTAGAGGGGAGCAGCTGGTCGTCTCCGGATCTTGGGACCAAACCGTGAAATTGTGG
GATCCCACAGTCGGTAAAAGTCTTTGCACATTCCGCGGTCATGAGTCAATCATCTATTCTACCATCTGGT
CACCACATATTCCGGGCTGCTTCGCATCAGCCTCCGGTGACCAAACGCTGCGGATTTGGGACGTGAAAGC
AGCGGGTGTGCGAATAGTGATACCTGCACATCAAGCGGAGATTCTTTCTTGCGACTGGTGCAAATACAAC
GAAAATCTCCTCGTGACTGGCGCTGTTGATTGTTCTCTGAGAGGCTGGGACCTTCGCAATGTGCGGCAAC
CAGTTTTTGAACTTCTTGGACACACGTATGCTATTAGGCGGGTAAAATTTTCTCCTTTTCATGCCAGCGT
ACTCGCCTCATGCTCCTATGACTTCACCGTTCGCTTTTGGAATTTCTCTAAGCCAGACTCATTGTTGGAA
ACGGTTGAACACCACACGGAATTTACATGTGGGTTGGATTTCAGCCTGCAATCCCCTACACAAGTTGCCG
ACTGTTCCTGGGATGAGACCATCAAGATTTACGATCCAGCTTGTCTGACAATTCCGGCT
